>Addgene plasmid #176424 | pVRC8400-SARS-CoV-2-NTD-B.1.1.7-AVI | addgene full sequence | sequence record 347179 | Addgene NGS Result
GCACATTTCCCCGAAAAGTGCCACCTGACGTCTAAGAAACCATTATTATCATGACATTAACCTATAAAAA
TAGGCGTATCACGAGGCCCTTTCGTCTCGCGCGTTTCGGTGATGACGGTGAAAACCTCTGACACATGCAG
CTCCCGGAGACGGTCACAGCTTGTCTGTAAGCGGATGCCGGGAGCAGACAAGCCCGTCAGGGCGCGTCAG
CGGGTGTTGGCGGGTGTCGGGGCTGGCTTAACTATGCGGCATCAGAGCAGATTGTACTGAGAGTGCACCA
TATGCGGTGTGAAATACCGCACAGATGCGTAAGGAGAAAATACCGCATCAGATTGGCTATTGGCCATTGC
ATACGTTGTATCCATATCATAATATGTACATTTATATTGGCTCATGTCCAACATTACCGCCATGTTGACA
TTGATTATTGACTAGTTATTAATAGTAATCAATTACGGGGTCATTAGTTCATAGCCCATATATGGAGTTC
CGCGTTACATAACTTACGGTAAATGGCCCGCCTGGCTGACCGCCCAACGACCCCCGCCCATTGACGTCAA
TAATGACGTATGTTCCCATAGTAACGCCAATAGGGACTTTCCATTGACGTCAATGGGTGGAGTATTTACG
GTAAACTGCCCACTTGGCAGTACATCAAGTGTATCATATGCCAAGTACGCCCCCTATTGACGTCAATGAC
GGTAAATGGCCCGCCTGGCATTATGCCCAGTACATGACCTTATGGGACTTTCCTACTTGGCAGTACATCT
ACGTATTAGTCATCGCTATTACCATGGTGATGCGGTTTTGGCAGTACATCAATGGGCGTGGATAGCGGTT
TGACTCACGGGGATTTCCAAGTCTCCACCCCATTGACGTCAATGGGAGTTTGTTTTGGCACCAAAATCAA
CGGGACTTTCCAAAATGTCGTAACAACTCCGCCCCATTGACGCAAATGGGCGGTAGGCGTGTACGGTGGG
AGGTCTATATAAGCAGAGCTCGTTTAGTGAACCGTCAGATCGCCTGGAGACGCCATCCACGCTGTTTTGA
CCTCCATAGAAGACACCGGGACCGATCCAGCCTCCATCGGCTCGCATCTCTCCTTCACGCGCCCGCCGCC
CTACCTGAGGCCGCCATCCACGCCGGTTGAGTCGCGTTCTGCCGCCTCCCGCCTGTGGTGCCTCCTGAAC
TGCGTCCGCCGTCTAGGTAAGTTTAAAGCTCAGGTCGAGACCGGGCCTTTGTCCGGCGCTCCCTTGGAGC
CTACCTAGACTCAGCCGGCTCTCCACGCTTTGCCTGACCCTGCTTGCTCAACTCTAGTTAACGGTGGAGG
GCAGTGTAGTCTGAGCAGTACTCGTTGCTGCCGCGCGCGCCACCAGACATAATAGCTGACAGACTAACAG
ACTGTTCCTTTCCATGGGTCTTTTCTGCAGTCACCGTCGTCGACACGTGTGATCAGATATCGCGGCCGCT
CTAGACCACCATGGGATGGTCATGTATCATCCTTTTTCTAGTAGCAACTGCAACCGGTGTACATTCCGCA
CCAGAGCTGCTGGGAGGACCTAGCGTGTTCCTGTTTCCCCCTAAGCCTAAGGACACCCTGATGATCAGCC
GGACCCCAGAGGTGACATGCGTGGTGGTGGACGTGTCCCACGAGGACCCCGAGGTGAAGTTCAACTGGTA
CGTGGATGGCGTGGAGGTGCACAATGCCAAGACCAAGCCAAGGGAGGAGCAGTACAACTCTACCTATCGC
GTGGTGAGCGTGCTGACAGTGCTGCACCAGGACTGGCTGAACGGCAAGGAGTACAAGTGTAAGGTGTCTA
ATAAGGCCCTGCCTGCCCCAATCGAGAAGACCATCAGCAAGGCAAAGGGACAGCCAAGGGAGCCTCAGGT
GTATACCCTGCCACCCAGCCGCGACGAGCTGACAAAGAACCAGGTGTCCCTGTACTGCCTGGTGAAGGGC
TTCTATCCTTCCGATATCGCCGTGGAGTGGGAGTCTAATGGCCAGCCAGAGAACAATTACAAGACCACAC
CTCCAGTGCTGGACTCCGATGGCTCTTTCTTTCTGTATTCCAAGCTGACCGTGGATAAGAGCCGGTGGCA
GCAGGGCAACGTGTTTAGCTGTTCCGTGATGCACGAGGCCCTGCACAATCACTACACACAGAAGTCTCTG
AGCCTGTCCCCCGGCAAGGGAGGAGGAGGCAGCGGCGGAGGAGGCTCCGGAGGCGGCGGCTCTGGCGGCG
GCGGCAGCGCCCCTGAACTGCTGGGAGGACCAAGCGTGTTCCTGTTTCCACCTAAGCCCAAAGATACCCT
GATGATCTCCAGGACCCCTGAAGTCACCTGCGTGGTCGTGGACGTGTCTCATGAGGACCCCGAAGTCAAG
TTCAACTGGTACGTGGACGGAGTCGAAGTCCATAACGCCAAGACCAAGCCTAGAGAAGAGCAGTACAACT
CCACCTATAGAGTGGTGTCTGTGCTGACAGTGCTGCATCAGGATTGGCTGAATGGCAAGGAATATAAGTG
TAAGGTGAGCAATAAGGCCCTGCCCGCCCCTATCGAGAAGACCATCTCTAAAGCCAAAGGACAGCCAAGG
GAGCCACAGGTGTATACACTGCCACCCAGCCGGGACGAGCTGACCAAGAACCAGGTGAGCCTGACATGTC
TGGTCAAGGGCTTCTACCCCAGTGACATTGCTGTGGAGTGGGAGTCCAATGGCCAGCCTGAGAACAATTA
TAAAACTACCCCACCAGTGCTGGACAGCGATGGCTCCTTCTTTCTGACCAGCAAGCTGACAGTGGATAAG
TCCCGCTGGCAGCAGGGAAACGTGTTTTCTTGTAGCGTGATGCATGAGGCCCTGCATAACCACTACACCC
AGAAGTCCCTGTCTCTGAGCCCAGGCAAGGGAGGCAGCGGAGGCGGAGGCAGCGGAGGCCTGGAGGTGCT
GTTTCAGGGCCCTCAGTGCGTGAACCTGACCACCCGAACCCAGCTCCCACCAGCCTACACCAACAGCTTT
ACACGGGGCGTGTACTACCCTGACAAGGTGTTCAGATCTAGCGTCCTGCACAGCACTCAGGACCTCTTCC
TGCCGTTCTTCAGCAACGTGACATGGTTCCACGCCATCAGCGGCACAAACGGAACCAAGCGGTTTGATAA
CCCCGTCCTGCCATTCAATGATGGAGTTTACTTCGCCAGTACCGAGAAGAGTAACATCATCCGGGGCTGG
ATCTTCGGCACCACCCTGGATAGCAAAACACAGAGCCTCCTGATCGTGAACAATGCCACGAACGTCGTGA
TCAAGGTGTGCGAGTTCCAGTTTTGCAATGATCCTTTCCTGGGTGTGTACCACAAGAACAACAAGAGCTG
GATGGAAAGCGAGTTCAGAGTCTACAGCAGCGCCAACAACTGCACATTCGAGTACGTCTCTCAGCCTTTT
CTGATGGACCTTGAGGGGAAACAAGGCAACTTCAAGAACCTGAGAGAATTCGTGTTCAAGAACATCGACG
GCTACTTCAAAATCTACTCCAAGCACACACCCATCAACCTGGTCCGGGACCTCCCTCAGGGCTTCAGCGC
CCTGGAACCCCTGGTCGACCTGCCCATAGGCATCAACATAACGCGGTTCCAAACCCTGCTGGCCCTGCAT
AGATCCTACCTGACTCCTGGCGACAGCAGCAGCGGATGGACCGCCGGAGCTGCAGCCTACTATGTGGGCT
ACCTGCAACCTAGAACCTTCCTGCTGAAGTACAACGAGAACGGCACAATCACAGACGCCGTCGACTGCGC
CCTGGACCCTCTCTCTGAGACCAAGTGTACACTGAAGAGCGGAGGAGGCCTGGTGCCACAGCAGAGCGGA
GGCCTGAACGACATCTTCGAGGCCCAGAAGATCGAGTGGCACGAGGGCTGATGAGGATCCAGATCTGCTG
TGCCTTCTAGTTGCCAGCCATCTGTTGTTTGCCCCTCCCCCGTGCCTTCCTTGACCCTGGAAGGTGCCAC
TCCCACTGTCCTTTCCTAATAAAATGAGGAAATTGCATCGCATTGTCTGAGTAGGTGTCATTCTATTCTG
GGGGGTGGGGTGGGGCAGGACAGCAAGGGGGAGGATTGGGAAGACAATAGCAGGCATGCTGGGGATGCGG
TGGGCTCTATGGGTACCCAGGTGCTGAAGAATTGACCCGGTTCCTCCTGGGCCAGAAAGAAGCAGGCACA
TCCCCTTCTCTGTGACACACCCTGTCCACGCCCCTGGTTCTTAGTTCCAGCCCCACTCATAGGACACTCA
TAGCTCAGGAGGGCTCCGCCTTCAATCCCACCCGCTAAAGTACTTGGAGCGGTCTCTCCCTCCCTCATCA
GCCCACCAAACCAAACCTAGCCTCCAAGAGTGGGAAGAAATTAAAGCAAGATAGGCTATTAAGTGCAGAG
GGAGAGAAAATGCCTCCAACATGTGAGGAAGTAATGAGAGAAATCATAGAATTTTAAGGCCATGATTTAA
GGCCATCATGGCCTTAATCTTCCGCTTCCTCGCTCACTGACTCGCTGCGCTCGGTCGTTCGGCTGCGGCG
AGCGGTATCAGCTCACTCAAAGGCGGTAATACGGTTATCCACAGAATCAGGGGATAACGCAGGAAAGAAC
ATGTGAGCAAAAGGCCAGCAAAAGGCCAGGAACCGTAAAAAGGCCGCGTTGCTGGCGTTTTTCCATAGGC
TCCGCCCCCCTGACGAGCATCACAAAAATCGACGCTCAAGTCAGAGGTGGCGAAACCCGACAGGACTATA
AAGATACCAGGCGTTTCCCCCTGGAAGCTCCCTCGTGCGCTCTCCTGTTCCGACCCTGCCGCTTACCGGA
TACCTGTCCGCCTTTCTCCCTTCGGGAAGCGTGGCGCTTTCTCATAGCTCACGCTGTAGGTATCTCAGTT
CGGTGTAGGTCGTTCGCTCCAAGCTGGGCTGTGTGCACGAACCCCCCGTTCAGCCCGACCGCTGCGCCTT
ATCCGGTAACTATCGTCTTGAGTCCAACCCGGTAAGACACGACTTATCGCCACTGGCAGCAGCCACTGGT
AACAGGATTAGCAGAGCGAGGTATGTAGGCGGTGCTACAGAGTTCTTGAAGTGGTGGCCTAACTACGGCT
ACACTAGAAGAACAGTATTTGGTATCTGCGCTCTGCTGAAGCCAGTTACCTTCGGAAAAAGAGTTGGTAG
CTCTTGATCCGGCAAACAAACCACCGCTGGTAGCGGTGGTTTTTTTGTTTGCAAGCAGCAGATTACGCGC
AGAAAAAAAGGATCTCAAGAAGATCCTTTGATCTTTTCTACGGGGTCTGACGCTCAGTGGAACGAAAACT
CACGTTAAGGGATTTTGGTCATGAGATTATCAAAAAGGATCTTCACCTAGATCCTTTTAAATTAAAAATG
AAGTTTTAAATCAATCTAAAGTATATATGAGTAAACTTGGTCTGACAGTTACCAATGCTTAATCAGTGAG
GCACCTATCTCAGCGATCTGTCTATTTCGTTCATCCATAGTTGCCTGACTCGGGGGGGGGGGGCGCTGAG
GTCTGCCTCGTGAAGAAGGTGTTGCTGACTCATACCAGGCCTGAATCGCCCCATCATCCAGCCAGAAAGT
GAGGGAGCCACGGTTGATGAGAGCTTTGTTGTAGGTGGACCAGTTGGTGATTTTGAACTTTTGCTTTGCC
ACGGAACGGTCTGCGTTGTCGGGAAGATGCGTGATCTGATCCTTCAACTCAGCAAAAGTTCGATTTATTC
AACAAAGCCGCCGTCCCGTCAAGTCAGCGTAATGCTCTGCCAGTGTTACAACCAATTAACCAATTCTGAT
TAGAAAAACTCATCGAGCATCAAATGAAACTGCAATTTATTCATATCAGGATTATCAATACCATATTTTT
GAAAAAGCCGTTTCTGTAATGAAGGAGAAAACTCACCGAGGCAGTTCCATAGGATGGCAAGATCCTGGTA
TCGGTCTGCGATTCCGACTCGTCCAACATCAATACAACCTATTAATTTCCCCTCGTCAAAAATAAGGTTA
TCAAGTGAGAAATCACCATGAGTGACGACTGAATCCGGTGAGAATGGCAAAAGCTTATGCATTTCTTTCC
AGACTTGTTCAACAGGCCAGCCATTACGCTCGTCATCAAAATCACTCGCATCAACCAAACCGTTATTCAT
TCGTGATTGCGCCTGAGCGAGACGAAATACGCGATCGCTGTTAAAAGGACAATTACAAACAGGAATCGAA
TGCAACCGGCGCAGGAACACTGCCAGCGCATCAACAATATTTTCACCTGAATCAGGATATTCTTCTAATA
CCTGGAATGCTGTTTTCCCGGGGATCGCAGTGGTGAGTAACCATGCATCATCAGGAGTACGGATAAAATG
CTTGATGGTCGGAAGAGGCATAAATTCCGTCAGCCAGTTTAGTCTGACCATCTCATCTGTAACATCATTG
GCAACGCTACCTTTGCCATGTTTCAGAAACAACTCTGGCGCATCGGGCTTCCCATACAATCGATAGATTG
TCGCACCTGATTGCCCGACATTATCGCGAGCCCATTTATACCCATATAAATCAGCATCCATGTTGGAATT
TAATCGCGGCCTCGAGCAAGACGTTTCCCGTTGAATATGGCTCATAACACCCCTTGTATTACTGTTTATG
TAAGCAGACAGTTTTATTGTTCATGATGATATATTTTTATCTTGTGCAATGTAACATCAGAGATTTTGAG
ACACAACGTGGCTTTCCCCCCCCCCCCATTATTGAAGCATTTATCAGGGTTATTGTCTCATGAGCGGATA
CATATTTGAATGTATTTAGAAAAATAAACAAATAGGGGTTCCGC
Features (pLannotate 1.2.2; 15 found; start..end, strand, type, name):
     96..131     +  CDS            rop (fragment): Rop protein, which maintains plasmids at low copy number; rop
    233..331     +  misc_feature   bom (fragment): basis of mobility region from pBR322
    417..796     +  enhancer       CMV enhancer: human cytomegalovirus immediate early enhancer
    797..1000    +  promoter       CMV promoter: human cytomegalovirus (CMV) immediate early promoter
   1089..1316    +  LTR            5' LTR (truncated) (fragment): truncated 5' long terminal repeat (LTR) from human T-cell leukemia virus (HTLV) type 1
   1320..1430    +  intron         CMV intron (fragment): modified intron A from human cytomegalovirus
   1481..1549    +  CDS            Ighv1-61 (fragment): HVM05_MOUSE - Also known as Igh-VJ558. Experimental evidence at protein level: Swiss-Prot protein existence level 1. From Mus musculus (Mouse).
   1883..2899    +  CDS            IGHG1: IGHG1_HUMAN - Experimental evidence at protein level: Swiss-Prot protein existence level 1. Constant region of immunoglobulin heavy chains. Immunoglobulins, also known as antibodies, are membrane-bound or secreted glycoproteins produced by B lymphocytes. In the recognition phase of humoral immunity, the membrane-bound immunoglobulins serve as receptors which, upon binding of a specific antigen, trigger the clonal expansion and differentiation of B lymphocytes into immunoglobulins- secreting plasma cells. Secreted immunoglobulins mediate the effector phase of humoral immunity, which results in
   2954..3820    +  CDS            S (fragment): SPIKE_SARS2 - Experimental evidence at protein level: Swiss-Prot protein existence level 1. [Spike glycoprotein]: May down-regulate host tetherin (BST2) by lysosomal degradation, thereby counteracting its antiviral activity. From Severe acute respiratory syndrome coronavirus 2 (2019-nCoV) (SARS-CoV-2).
   3918..4142    +  polyA_signal   bGH poly(A) signal: bovine growth hormone polyadenylation signal
   4680..5268    -  rep_origin     ori: high-copy-number ColE1/pMB1/pBR322/pUC origin of replication
   5440..5511    -  CDS            bla(M) (fragment): β-lactamase lacking the signal sequence; bla(M); allows cytosolic expression of β-lactamase
   5523..5669    -  CDS            TRA2_ECOLX (fragment): Protein predicted: Swiss-Prot protein existence level 4. Required for transposition of transposon Tn903. From Escherichia coli.
   5810..6625    -  CDS            KanR: aminoglycoside phosphotransferase; aph(3')-Ia; confers resistance to kanamycin in bacteria or G418 (Geneticin®) in eukaryotes
   6748..1       -  promoter       AmpR promoter (fragment) (across the origin): bla
