[The description below was written by a language model from this plasmid's Addgene catalogue record and pLannotate feature annotations shown in this document.]
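Description:
pVRC8400-SARS-CoV-2-NTD-B.1.1.7-AVI is a 6.8 kb mammalian expression plasmid built on the pVRC8400 backbone and designed to produce a secreted, taggable form of the N-terminal domain (NTD) of the SARS-CoV-2 spike from the B.1.1.7 (Alpha) variant. In bacteria it replicates from a high-copy ColE1/pUC-type origin and is selected with kanamycin through an aph(3')-Ia gene. Short remnants of rop, bom, β-lactamase and a Tn903 transposase are annotated as backbone fragments and are not expected to be functional.

The expression cassette is driven by the human CMV immediate-early enhancer and promoter, followed by a truncated HTLV-1 5' LTR segment and a partial CMV intron A, elements that generally boost transcript processing and translation, and it ends with the bovine growth hormone polyadenylation signal. The open reading frame begins with a short mouse immunoglobulin heavy-chain variable-gene fragment, which most likely serves as the secretion leader. This is followed by human IgG1 constant-region sequence corresponding to the single-chain Fc (scFc) listed in the record. An HRV3C protease site separates the Fc from the spike NTD fragment, which carries the variant-defining 69-70 and 144 deletions, and a C-terminal AVI tag completes the fusion; neither the protease site nor the AVI tag is called out in the feature table.

The arrangement implies that the Fc allows capture of the secreted protein on Fc-binding resin, that HRV3C cleavage releases the NTD, and that the AVI tag permits site-specific enzymatic biotinylation. The associated publication describes such constructs as molecular probes of spike subdomains, suited to applications such as antibody binding assays or sorting of antigen-specific B cells.
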