Addgene plasmid #176424: pVRC8400-SARS-CoV-2-NTD-B.1.1.7-AVI
Purpose: Expresses SARS-CoV-2 NTD domain from the B.1.1.7 variant with single chain Fc, HRV3C protease cleavage site, and AVI tag
Depositing lab: Peter Kwong. Depositing organization: National Institute of Allergy and Infectious Diseases (NIAID). Publication: Molecular probes of spike ectodomain and its subdomains for SARS-CoV-2 variants, Alpha through Omicron. Teng IT, Nazzari AF, Choe M, Liu T, Oliveira de Souza M, Petrova Y, Tsybovsky Y, Wang S, Zhang B, Artamonov M, Madan B, Huang A, Lopez Acevedo SN, Pan X, Ruckwardt TJ, DeKosky BJ, Mascola JR, Misasi J, Sullivan NJ, Zhou T, Kwong PD. PLoS One. 2022 May 24;17(5):e0268767. doi: 10.1371/journal.pone.0268767. eCollection 2022. PubMed 35609088.
Backbone
  Vector backbone: pVRC8400
  Vector type: Mammalian Expression
Growth in bacteria
  Bacterial resistance: Kanamycin, 50 μg/mL
  Growth temperature: 37°C
  Growth strain: DH5alpha
  Copy number: Unknown
Gene/Insert
  Gene/Insert name: SARS-CoV-2-NTD-B.1.1.7
  Mutation: 69-70 del, 144del
  Entrez Gene: S (a.k.a. GU280_gp02, spike glycoprotein)
  Tag / fusion protein: scFc (N terminal on insert); HRV3C (N terminal on insert); AVI (C terminal on insert)
Terms and licenses: Academic/Nonprofit Terms; Industry Terms: Not Available to Industry
How to cite: pVRC8400-SARS-CoV-2-NTD-B.1.1.7-AVI was a gift from Peter Kwong (Addgene plasmid # 176424 ; http://n2t.net/addgene:176424 ; RRID:Addgene_176424)
